Addgene plasmid #224472: p5E-CAGGS (JDW 912)
Purpose: Gateway compatible 5' entry clone containing the CAG promoter for constitutive expression of downstream constructs.
Depositing lab: Joshua Wythe. Depositing organization: University of Virginia. Publication: Multisite Assembly of Gateway Induced Clones (MAGIC): a flexible cloning toolbox with diverse applications in vertebrate model systems. Gillespie W, Zhang Y, Ruiz OE, Cerda J, Ortiz-Guzman J, Turner WD, Largoza G, Sherman M, Mosser LE, Fujimoto E, Chien CB, Kwan KM, Arenkiel BR, Devine WP, Wythe JD. bioRxiv [Preprint]. 2024 Jul 13:2024.07.13.603267. doi: 10.1101/2024.07.13.603267. PubMed 39026881.
Backbone
  Vector backbone: pDONRP4-P1r
  Vector type: Mammalian Expression
Growth in bacteria
  Bacterial resistance: Kanamycin, 50 μg/mL
  Growth temperature: 37°C
  Growth strain: DH5alpha
  Copy number: High Copy
Gene/Insert
  Gene/Insert name: CAGGS Promoter
  Species: Synthetic
  Cloning method: Gateway Cloning
Terms and licenses: Academic/Nonprofit Terms; Industry Terms: Not Available to Industry
Depositor comments: JDW 912. Please visit https://doi.org/10.1101/2024.07.13.603267 for bioRxiv preprint.
How to cite: p5E-CAGGS (JDW 912) was a gift from Joshua Wythe (Addgene plasmid # 224472 ; http://n2t.net/addgene:224472 ; RRID:Addgene_224472)
