[The description below was written by a language model from this plasmid's Addgene catalogue record and pLannotate feature annotations shown in this document.]
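Description:
p5E-CAGGS (JDW 912) is a Gateway 5' entry clone built in the pDONR P4-P1r donor backbone. It supplies the synthetic CAG (CAGGS) promoter as the upstream module in multisite Gateway assemblies. It is a small (about 4.9 kb) bacterial plasmid maintained at high copy from a ColE1/pUC-type origin and selected with kanamycin through an aminoglycoside phosphotransferase (KanR) gene. rrnB T1 and T2 terminators lie upstream of the recombination cassette, where they insulate the insert from read-through transcription originating in the backbone.

The payload lies between the two Gateway recombination sites. The automated annotation labels these as an attL1 fragment overlapping an attB4 core on the 5' side and attR1 on the 3' side, which is consistent with the attL4/attR1 arrangement expected of a P4-P1r-derived 5' entry clone. Within this interval are the human cytomegalovirus immediate-early enhancer, the chicken β-actin promoter, and the chimeric chicken β-actin/rabbit β-globin intron. Together these form the strong, broadly active CAG promoter. The promoter and intron are annotated as several fragments rather than continuous features, so the sequence may diverge from the reference versions or contain partial repeats. Remnants of a pBluescript multiple cloning site, T7 and T3 promoters, and a short AmpR promoter fragment flank the insert, suggesting it was carried over from an earlier cloning vector.

The plasmid carries no coding sequence to express. It is meant to be combined by LR recombination with middle and 3' entry clones and a destination vector. The resulting constructs place a gene of interest under constitutive CAG control. It belongs to a modular cloning toolkit for vertebrate model systems.
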