Features (pLannotate 1.2.2; 24 found; start..end, strand, type, name):
    121..213     +  CDS            lacI (fragment): lac repressor; lacI; The lac repressor binds to the lac operator to inhibit transcription in E. coli. This inhibition can be relieved by adding lactose or isopropyl-β-D-thiogalactopyranoside (IPTG).
    268..295     -  terminator     rrnB T2 terminator: transcription terminator T2 from the E. coli rrnB gene
    427..470     +  terminator     rrnB T1 terminator: Escherichia coli rrnB; transcription terminator T1 from the E. coli rrnB gene
    517..553     -  CDS            lacZα (fragment): LacZα fragment of β-galactosidase; lacZ fragment
    592..677     +  protein_bind   attL1 (fragment): mutant version of attL; recombination site for the Gateway® LR reaction LR Clonase™
    668..688     +  protein_bind   attB4: mutant version of attB; core recombination site for the Gateway® BP reaction BP Clonase™
    690..708     +  promoter       T7 promoter: promoter for bacteriophage T7 RNA polymerase
    717..779     -  misc_feature   MCS (fragment): pBluescript multiple cloning site
    780..867     -  promoter       AmpR promoter (fragment): bla
    898..1277    +  enhancer       CMV enhancer: human cytomegalovirus immediate early enhancer
   1279..1421    +  promoter       chicken β-actin promoter (fragment): contains a 21-bp deletion relative to the standard chicken β-actin promoter
   1451..1472    +  promoter       chicken β-actin promoter (fragment): No description available
   1475..1498    +  promoter       chicken β-actin promoter (fragment): No description available
   1605..2207    +  intron         chimeric intron (fragment): chimera between introns from chicken β-actin and rabbit β-globin
   2226..2249    +  promoter       chicken β-actin promoter (fragment): No description available
   2256..2277    +  promoter       chicken β-actin promoter (fragment): No description available
   2305..2326    +  promoter       chicken β-actin promoter (fragment): No description available
   2323..2745    +  intron         chimeric intron (fragment): chimera between introns from chicken β-actin and rabbit β-globin
   2811..2896    -  misc_feature   MCS (fragment): pBluescript multiple cloning site
   2909..2927    -  promoter       T3 promoter: promoter for bacteriophage T3 RNA polymerase
   2928..3051    +  protein_bind   attR1: mutant version of attR; recombination site for the Gateway® LR reaction LR Clonase™
   3124..3142    -  promoter       T7 promoter: promoter for bacteriophage T7 RNA polymerase
   3276..4085    +  CDS            KanR: aminoglycoside phosphotransferase; aph(3')-Ia; confers resistance to kanamycin in bacteria or G418 (Geneticin®) in eukaryotes
   4232..4820    +  rep_origin     ori: high-copy-number ColE1/pMB1/pBR322/pUC origin of replication
>Addgene plasmid #224472 | p5E-CAGGS (JDW 912) | addgene full sequence | sequence record 447428 | Addgene NGS Result
CTTTCCTGCGTTATCCCCTGATTCTGTGGATAACCGTATTACCGCCTTTGAGTGAGCTGATACCGCTCGC
CGCAGCCGAACGACCGAGCGCAGCGAGTCAGTGAGCGAGGAAGCGGAAGAGCGCCCAATACGCAAACCGC
CTCTCCCCGCGCGTTGGCCGATTCATTAATGCAGCTGGCACGACAGGTTTCCCGACTGGAAAGCGGGCAG
TGAGCGCAACGCAATTAATACGCGTACCGCTAGCCAGGAAGAGTTTGTAGAAACGCAAAAAGGCCATCCG
TCAGGATGGCCTTCTGCTTAGTTTGATGCCTGGCAGTTTATGGCGGGCGTCCTGCCCGCCACCCTCCGGG
CCGTTGCTTCACAACGTTCAAATCCGCTCCCGGCGGATTTGTCCTACTCAGGAGAGCGTTCACCGACAAA
CAACAGATAAAACGAAAGGCCCAGTCTTCCGACTGAGCCTTTCGTTTTATTTGATGCCTGGCAGTTCCCT
ACTCTCGCGTTAACGCTAGCATGGATGTTTTCCCAGTCACGACGTTGTAAAACGACGGCCAGTCTTAAGC
TCGGGCCCGAGTTAACGCTACCATGGAGCTCCAAATAATGATTTTATTTTGACTGATAGTGACCTGTTCG
TTGCAACAAATTGATAAGCAATGCTTTTTTATAATGCCAACTTTGTATAGAAAAGTTGGTAATACGACTC
ACTATAGGGCGAATTGGGTACCGGGCCCCCCCTCGAGGTCGACGGTATCGATAAGCTTGATATCGAATTC
CTGCAGCCCATTATTGAAGCATTTATCAGGGTTATTGTCTCATGAGCGGATACATATTTGAATGTATTTA
GAAAAATAAACAAATAGGGGTTCCGCGCACATTTCCCCGAAAAGTGCCACCTGGGTCGACATTGATTATT
GACTAGTTATTAATAGTAATCAATTACGGGGTCATTAGTTCATAGCCCATATATGGAGTTCCGCGTTACA
TAACTTACGGTAAATGGCCCGCCTGGCTGACCGCCCAACGACCCCCGCCCATTGACGTCAATAATGACGT
ATGTTCCCATAGTAACGCCAATAGGGACTTTCCATTGACGTCAATGGGTGGAGTATTTACGGTAAACTGC
CCACTTGGCAGTACATCAAGTGTATCATATGCCAAGTACGCCCCCTATTGACGTCAATGACGGTAAATGG
CCCGCCTGGCATTATGCCCAGTACATGACCTTATGGGACTTTCCTACTTGGCAGTACATCTACGTATTAG
TCATCGCTATTACCATGGTCGAGGTGAGCCCCACGTTCTGCTTCACTCTCCCCATCTCCCCCCCCTCCCC
ACCCCCAATTTTGTATTTATTTATTTTTTAATTATTTTGTGCAGCGATGGGGGCGGGGGGGGGGGGGGGG
GGGGCGCCGGGGGGGGCGGGGGGGGGGGGGGGGGGGGGGGGGGGGGGCGGGGGGGGGGGGGGGGGGGGGG
GGGGGGGGGGGGGGGGGGGGGGGGGGCGGTGATGTGCGGCGGCAGCCAATCAGAGCGGCGCGCTCCGAAA
GTTTCCTTTTATGGCGAGGCGGCGGCGGCGGCGGCCCTATAAAAAGCGAAGCGCGCGGCGGGCGGGAGTC
GCTGCGCGCTGCCTTCGCCCCGTGCCCCGCTCCGCCGCCGCCTCGCGCCGCCCGCCCCGGCTCTGACTGA
CCGCGTTACTCCCACAGGTGAGCGGGCGGGACGGCCCTTCTCCTCCGGGCTGTAATTAGCGCTTGGTTTA
ATGACGGCTTGTTTCTTTTCTGTGGCTGCGTGAAAGCCTTGAGGGGCTCCGGGAGGGCCCTTTGTGCGGG
GGGAGCGGCTCGGGGGGTGCGTGCGTGTGTGTGTGCGTGGGGAGCGCCGCGTGCGGCTCCGCGCTGCCCG
GCGGCTGTGAGCGCTGCGGGCGCGGCGCGGGGCTTTGTGCGCTCCGCAGTGTGCGCGAGGGGAGCGCGGC
CGGGGGCGGTGCCCCGCGGTGCGGGGGGGGCTGCGAGGGGAACAAAGGCTGCGTGCGGGGTGTGTGCGTG
GGGGGGTGAGCAGGGGGTGTGGGCGCGTCGGTCGGGCTGCAACCCCCCCTGCACCCCCCTCCCCGAGTTG
CTGAGCACGGCCCGGCTTCGGGTGCGGGGCTCCGTACGGGGCGTGGCGCGGGGCTCGCCGTGCCGGGCGG
GGGGTGGCGGCAGGTGGGGGTGCCGGGCGGGGCGGGGGGGCCCCGGGGCGGGGGGGGGGGGGGGGGGGGG
GGGGGGGCGGCGCGCGGGGGGGGGGGGGGGGGGGGGGGGGGGGGGGGGGGGGGGGGGGGGGGGGGGGGGG
GGGGGGGGGGGGGGGGGGGGGCGGCCGCGGGGGGGGGGGGGCTCGGGGGAGGGGCGCGGCGGCCCCCGGA
GCGCCGGCGGCTGTCGAGGCGCGGCGAGCCGCAGCCATTGCCTTTTATGGTAATCGTGCGAGAGGGCGCA
GGGACTTCCTTTGTCCCAAATCTGTGCGGAGCCGAAATCTGGGAGGCGCCGCCGCACCCCCTCTAGCGGG
CGCGGGGCGAAGCGGTGCGGCGCCGGCAGGAAGGAAATGGGCGGGGAGGGCCTTCGTGCGTCGCCGCGCC
GCCGTCCCCTTCTCCCTCTCCAGCCTCGGGGCTGTCCGCGGGGGGACGGCTGCCTTCGGGGGGGACGGGG
CAGGGCGGGGTTCGGCTTCTGGCGTGTGACCGGCGGCTCTAGAGCCTCTGCTAACCATGTTCATGCCTTC
TTCTTTTTCCTACAGCTCCTGGGCAACGTGCTGGTTATTGTGCTGTCTCATCATTTTGGCAAAGAATTGC
TCGAGGTCGATCGACGGTATCGATAAGCTTGATATCGAATTCCTGCAGCCCGGGGGATCCACTAGTTCTA
GAGCGGCCGCCACCGCGGTGGAGCTCCAGCTTTTGTTCCCTTTAGTGAGGGTTAATTCAAGTTTGTACAA
AAAAGTTGAACGAGAAACGTAAAATGATATAAATATCAATATATTAAATTAGATTTTGCATAAAAAACAG
ACTACATAATACTGTAAAACACAACATATGCAGTCACTATGAACCAACTACTTAGATGGTATTAGTGACC
TGTAGAATTCGAGCTCTAGAGCTGCAGGGCGGCCGCGATATCCCCTATAGTGAGTCGTATTACATGGTCA
TAGCTGTTTCCTGGCAGCTCTGGCCCGTGTCTCAAAATCTCTGATGTTACATTGCACAAGATAAAAATAT
ATCATCATGAACAATAAAACTGTCTGCTTACATAAACAGTAATACAAGGGGTGTTATGAGCCATATTCAA
CGGGAAACGTCGAGGCCGCGATTAAATTCCAACATGGATGCTGATTTATATGGGTATAAATGGGCTCGCG
ATAATGTCGGGCAATCAGGTGCGACAATCTATCGCTTGTATGGGAAGCCCGATGCGCCAGAGTTGTTTCT
GAAACATGGCAAAGGTAGCGTTGCCAATGATGTTACAGATGAGATGGTCAGACTAAACTGGCTGACGGAA
TTTATGCCTCTTCCGACCATCAAGCATTTTATCCGTACTCCTGATGATGCATGGTTACTCACCACTGCGA
TCCCCGGAAAAACAGCATTCCAGGTATTAGAAGAATATCCTGATTCAGGTGAAAATATTGTTGATGCGCT
GGCAGTGTTCCTGCGCCGGTTGCATTCGATTCCTGTTTGTAATTGTCCTTTTAACAGCGATCGCGTATTT
CGTCTCGCTCAGGCGCAATCACGAATGAATAACGGTTTGGTTGATGCGAGTGATTTTGATGACGAGCGTA
ATGGCTGGCCTGTTGAACAAGTCTGGAAAGAAATGCATAAACTTTTGCCATTCTCACCGGATTCAGTCGT
CACTCATGGTGATTTCTCACTTGATAACCTTATTTTTGACGAGGGGAAATTAATAGGTTGTATTGATGTT
GGACGAGTCGGAATCGCAGACCGATACCAGGATCTTGCCATCCTATGGAACTGCCTCGGTGAGTTTTCTC
CTTCATTACAGAAACGGCTTTTTCAAAAATATGGTATTGATAATCCTGATATGAATAAATTGCAGTTTCA
TTTGATGCTCGATGAGTTTTTCTAATCAGAATTGGTTAATTGGTTGTAACACTGGCAGAGCATTACGCTG
ACTTGACGGGACGGCGCAAGCTCATGACCAAAATCCCTTAACGTGAGTTACGCGTCGTTCCACTGAGCGT
CAGACCCCGTAGAAAAGATCAAAGGATCTTCTTGAGATCCTTTTTTTCTGCGCGTAATCTGCTGCTTGCA
AACAAAAAAACCACCGCTACCAGCGGTGGTTTGTTTGCCGGATCAAGAGCTACCAACTCTTTTTCCGAAG
GTAACTGGCTTCAGCAGAGCGCAGATACCAAATACTGTTCTTCTAGTGTAGCCGTAGTTAGGCCACCACT
TCAAGAACTCTGTAGCACCGCCTACATACCTCGCTCTGCTAATCCTGTTACCAGTGGCTGCTGCCAGTGG
CGATAAGTCGTGTCTTACCGGGTTGGACTCAAGACGATAGTTACCGGATAAGGCGCAGCGGTCGGGCTGA
ACGGGGGGTTCGTGCACACAGCCCAGCTTGGAGCGAACGACCTACACCGAACTGAGATACCTACAGCGTG
AGCTATGAGAAAGCGCCACGCTTCCCGAAGGGAGAAAGGCGGACAGGTATCCGGTAAGCGGCAGGGTCGG
AACAGGAGAGCGCACGAGGGAGCTTCCAGGGGGAAACGCCTGGTATCTTTATAGTCCTGTCGGGTTTCGC
CACCTCTGACTTGAGCGTCGATTTTTGTGATGCTCGTCAGGGGGGCGGAGCCTATGGAAAAACGCCAGCA
ACGCGGCCTTTTTACGGTTCCTGGCCTTTTGCTGGCCTTTTGCTCACATGTT
